Addgene plasmid #228801: MSI2_RRM1_pGEX
Purpose: Recombinant expression of MSI2 RRM1 with dual-affinity tag
Depositing lab: Daniel Dominguez. Depositing organization: University of North Carolina at Chapel Hill. Publication: Dissecting RNA selectivity mediated by tandem RNA-binding domains. Harris SE, Hu Y, Bridges K, Cavazos FF Jr, Martyr JG, Guzman BB, Murn J, Aleman MM, Dominguez D. J Biol Chem. 2025 May;301(5):108435. doi: 10.1016/j.jbc.2025.108435. Epub 2025 Mar 20. PubMed 40120682.
Backbone
  Vector backbone: pGEX-6P-1
  Backbone size w/o insert (bp): 5084
  Total vector size (bp): 5357
  Vector type: Bacterial Expression
Growth in bacteria
  Bacterial resistance: Ampicillin, 100 μg/mL
  Growth temperature: 37°C
  Growth strain: DH5alpha
  Copy number: Unknown
Gene/Insert
  Gene/Insert name: Musashi-2 RRM1 (alt name: MSI2 RRM1)
  Species: H. sapiens (human)
  Insert size (bp): 271
  GenBank ID: NM_138962.3
  Entrez Gene: MSI2 (a.k.a. MSI2H)
  Tag / fusion protein: GST (N terminal on insert); SBP (N terminal on insert)
  Cloning method: Restriction Enzyme; 5′ cloning site BamHI (not destroyed); 3′ cloning site NotI (not destroyed)
  Sequencing primers: 5′ GGGCTGGCAAGCCACGTTTGGTG; 3′ CCGGGAGCTGCATGTGTCAGAGG
Terms and licenses: Academic/Nonprofit Terms; Industry Terms: Not Available to Industry
Depositor comments: Please visit https://doi.org/10.1101/2024.10.17.618930 for bioRxiv preprint.
How to cite: MSI2_RRM1_pGEX was a gift from Daniel Dominguez (Addgene plasmid # 228801 ; http://n2t.net/addgene:228801 ; RRID:Addgene_228801)
