[The description below was written by a language model from this plasmid's Addgene catalogue record and pLannotate feature annotations shown in this document.]
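Description:
MSI2_RRM1_pGEX is a bacterial expression plasmid built on the pGEX-6P-1 backbone for recombinant production of the first RNA recognition motif (RRM1) of human Musashi-2 (MSI2) in E. coli. The roughly 270 bp insert was cloned between BamHI and NotI sites, both of which are retained, giving a total size of 5,357 bp. The plasmid replicates from a ColE1/pMB1-type origin and is selected with ampicillin through the β-lactamase gene (AmpR) and its own promoter. Short annotated fragments of bom, rop, lacZα and yciV are backbone remnants rather than functional payload.

Expression is driven by the tac promoter, a strong hybrid trp/lac promoter, followed by a lac operator. The plasmid also carries lacI with its promoter, so the lac repressor keeps transcription off until it is relieved by IPTG. Downstream of the promoter, all on the same strand, the Schistosoma japonicum glutathione S-transferase (GST) coding sequence is followed by the MSI2 fragment, which spans the numbering origin of the sequence record. The catalogue entry lists both GST and a streptavidin-binding peptide (SBP) as N-terminal tags on the insert. The SBP tag is not separately annotated in the feature table, though the unannotated gap between the GST and MSI2 features is where it would be expected to sit.

This dual-affinity arrangement allows capture of the fusion protein on glutathione or streptavidin resins. The stated purpose is recombinant expression of the isolated domain. The associated study concerns RNA selectivity mediated by tandem RNA-binding domains, consistent with using the purified RRM1 in in vitro RNA-binding assays.
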