Features (pLannotate 1.2.2; 17 found; start..end, strand, type, name):
    359..1012    -  CDS            GST26_SCHJA: Experimental evidence at protein level: Swiss-Prot protein existence level 1. GST isoenzymes appear to play a central role in the parasite detoxification system. Other functions are also suspected including a role in increasing the solubility of haematin in the parasite gut. From Schistosoma japonicum (Blood fluke).
   1035..1051    -  protein_bind   lac operator: The lac repressor binds to the lac operator to inhibit transcription in E. coli. This inhibition can be relieved by adding lactose or isopropyl-β-D-thiogalactopyranoside (IPTG). lac repressor encoded by lacI
   1059..1087    -  promoter       tac promoter: strong E. coli promoter; hybrid between the trp and lac UV5 promoters
   1163..1279    +  CDS            yciV (fragment): RNAAM_ECOLI - Also known as trpH From Escherichia coli (strain K12).
   1543..1716    -  CDS            lacZα: LacZα fragment of β-galactosidase; lacZ fragment
   1736..1752    -  protein_bind   lac operator: The lac repressor binds to the lac operator to inhibit transcription in E. coli. This inhibition can be relieved by adding lactose or isopropyl-β-D-thiogalactopyranoside (IPTG). lac repressor encoded by lacI
   1760..1790    -  promoter       lac promoter: promoter for the E. coli lac operon
   1805..1826    -  protein_bind   CAP binding site: CAP binding activates transcription in the presence of cAMP. E. coli catabolite activator protein
   1839..2921    -  CDS            lacI: lac repressor; lacI; The lac repressor binds to the lac operator to inhibit transcription in E. coli. This inhibition can be relieved by adding lactose or isopropyl-β-D-thiogalactopyranoside (IPTG).
   2922..2999    -  promoter       lacI promoter: lacI
   3006..3057    +  misc_feature   bom (fragment): basis of mobility region from pBR322
   3243..3831    -  rep_origin     ori: high-copy-number ColE1/pMB1/pBR322/pUC origin of replication
   4002..4862    -  CDS            AmpR: β-lactamase; bla; confers resistance to ampicillin, carbenicillin, and related antibiotics
   4863..4967    -  promoter       AmpR promoter: bla
   5072..5112    -  misc_feature   bom (fragment): basis of mobility region from pBR322
   5214..5253    -  CDS            rop (fragment): Rop protein, which maintains plasmids at low copy number; rop
   5284..217     -  CDS            MSI2 (fragment) (across the origin): MSI2H_HUMAN - Experimental evidence at protein level: Swiss-Prot protein existence level 1. RNA binding protein that regulates the expression of target mRNAs at the translation level. May play a role in the proliferation and maintenance of stem cells in the central nervous system (By similarity). From Homo sapiens (Human).
>Addgene plasmid #228801 | MSI2_RRM1_pGEX | addgene full sequence | sequence record 457239 | Addgene NGS Result
CTAACTCATGGTGGGGCTGACCTAATACTTTATCTACACTTGCTGGGTCTGCGAACGTGACGAAACCGAA
GCCTCTGGAGCGTTTCGTAGTGGGATCTCTCATGACCATACATTCTCTAATTTCTCCAAATTTGCTAAAA
TAGTCTCTAAGGCTATCTGGTGAGGTCTGCCAGCTCAGTCCACCGATAAACATTTTACCGGATCCCGGTT
CACGCTGACCCTGCGGGTGGTGTTCCAGACGAGCACGCAGCTGTTCCAGTTCACCAGCCAGACCTTCAAC
AACGTGACCACCACGCCAACCGGTGGTTTTTTCGTCCATTAATCCCAGGGGCCCCTGGAACAGAACTTCC
AGATCCGATTTTGGAGGATGGTCGCCACCACCAAACGTGGCTTGCCAGCCCTGCAAAGGCCATGCTATAT
ACTTGCTGGATTTCAAGTACTTATCAATTTGTGGGATAGCTTCAATACGTTTTTTAAAACAAACTAATTT
TGGGAACGCATCCAGGCACATTGGGTCCATGTATAAAACAACATCAAGAGCGTCATACAACATGAAGTCA
GGATGGGTTACATGATCACCATTTAAATATGTTTTATGACATAAACGATCTTCGAACATTTTCAGCATTT
CAGGTAGCTTGCTAAGAAAATCAACTTTGAGAGTTTCAAAGTCTTTACTATATGCAATTCTCGAAACACC
GTATCTAATATCCAAAACCGCTCCTTCAAGCATTGAAATCTCTGCACGCTCTTTTGGACAACCACCCAAC
ATGTTGTGCTTGTCAGCTATATAACGTATGATGGCCATAGACTGTGTTAATTTAACATCACCATCAATAT
AATAAGGAAGATTGGGAAACTCCAAACCCAATTCAAACTTTTTGTTTCGCCATTTATCACCTTCATCGCG
CTCATACAAATGCTCTTCATATTTTTCTTCAAGATATTCCAAAAGAAGTCGAGTGGGTTGCACAAGGCCC
TTAATTTTCCAATAACCTAGTATAGGGGACATGAATACTGTTTCCTGTGTGAAATTGTTATCCGCTCACA
ATTCCACACATTATACGAGCCGATGATTAATTGTCAACAGCTCATTTCAGAATATTTGCCAGAACCGTTA
TGATGTCGGCGCAAAAAACATTATCCAGAACGGGAGTGCGCCTTGAGCGACACGAATTATGCAGTGATTT
ACGACCTGCACAGCCATACCACAGCTTCCGATGGCTGCCTGACGCCAGAAGCATTGGTGCACCGTGCAGT
CGATAAGCTAATTCCAACGCCATCAAAAATAATTCGCGTCTGGCCTTCCTGTAGCCAGCTTTCATCAACA
TTAAATGTGAGCGAGTAACAACCCGTCGGATTCTCCGTGGGAACAAACGGCGGATTGACCGTAATGGGAT
AGGTCACGTTGGTGTAGATGGGCGCATCGTAACCGTGCATCTGCCAGTTTGAGGGGACGACGACAGTATC
GGCCTCAGGAAGATCGCACTCCAGCCAGCTTTCCGGCACCGCTTCTGGTGCCGGAAACCAGGCAAAGCGC
CATTCGCCATTCAGGCTGCGCAACTGTTGGGAAGGGCGATCGGTGCGGGCCTCTTCGCTATTACGCCAGC
TGGCGAAAGGGGGATGTGCTGCAAGGCGATTAAGTTGGGTAACGCCAGGGTTTTCCCAGTCACGACGTTG
TAAAACGACGGCCAGTGAATCCGTAATCATGGTCATAGCTGTTTCCTGTGTGAAATTGTTATCCGCTCAC
AATTCCACACAACATACGAGCCGGAAGCATAAAGTGTAAAGCCTGGGGTGCCTAATGAGTGAGCTAACTT
ACATTAATTGCGTTGCGCTCACTGCCCGCTTTCCAGTCGGGAAACCTGTCGTGCCAGCTGCATTAATGAA
TCGGCCAACGCGCGGGGAGAGGCGGTTTGCGTATTGGGCGCTAGCGTGGTTTTTCTTTTCACCAGTGAGA
CGGGCAACAGCTGATTGCCCTTCACCGCCTGGCCCTGAGAGAGTTGCAGCAAGCGGTCCACGCTGGTTTG
CCCCAGCAGGCGAAAATCCTGTTTGATGGTGGTTAACGGCGGGATATAACATGAGCTGTCTTCGGTATCG
TCGTATCCCACTACCGAGATATCCGCACCAACGCGCAGCCCGGACTCGGTAATGGCGCGCATTGCGCCCA
GCGCCATCTGATCGTTGGCAACCAGCATCGCAGTGGGAACGATGCCCTCATTCAGCATTTGCATGGTTTG
TTGAAAACCGGACATGGCACTCCAGTCGCCTTCCCGTTCCGCTATCGGCTGAATTTGATTGCGAGTGAGA
TATTTATGCCAGCCAGCCAGACGCAGACGCGCCGAGACAGAACTTAATGGGCCCGCTAACAGCGCGATTT
GCTGGTGACCCAATGCGACCAGATGCTCCACGCCCAGTCGCGTACCGTCTTCATGGGAGAAAATAATACT
GTTGATGGGTGTCTGGTCAGAGACATCAAGAAATAACGCCGGAACATTAGTGCAGGCAGCTTCCACAGCA
ATGGCATCCTGGTCATCCAGCGGATAGTTAATGATCAGCCCACTGACGCGTTGCGCGAGAAGATTGTGCA
CCGCCGCTTTACAGGCTTCGACGCCGCTTCGTTCTACCATCGACACCACCACGCTGGCACCCAGTTGATC
GGCGCGAGATTTAATCGCCGCGACAATTTGCGACGGCGCGTGCAGGGCCAGACTGGAGGTGGCAACGCCA
ATCAGCAACGACTGTTTGCCCGCCAGTTGTTGTGCCACGCGGTTGGGAATGTAATTCAGCTCCGCCATCG
CCGCTTCCACTTTTTCCCGCGTTTTCGCAGAAACGTGGCTGGCCTGGTTCACCACGCGGGAAACGGTCTG
ATAAGAGACACCGGCATACTCTGCGACATCGTATAACGTTACTGGTTTCACATTCACCACCCTGAATTGA
CTCTCTTCCGGGCGCTATCATGCCATACCGCGAAAGGTTTTGCGCCATTCGATGGTGTCGGAATTTATGC
GGTGTGAAATACCGCACAGATGCGTAAGGAGAAAATACCGCATCAGGCGCTCTTCCGCTTCCTCGCTCAC
TGACTCGCTGCGCTCGGTCGTTCGGCTGCGGCGAGCGGTATCAGCTCACTCAAAGGCGGTAATACGGTTA
TCCACAGAATCAGGGGATAACGCAGGAAAGAACATGTGAGCAAAAGGCCAGCAAAAGGCCAGGAACCGTA
AAAAGGCCGCGTTGCTGGCGTTTTTCCATAGGCTCCGCCCCCCTGACGAGCATCACAAAAATCGACGCTC
AAGTCAGAGGTGGCGAAACCCGACAGGACTATAAAGATACCAGGCGTTTCCCCCTGGAAGCTCCCTCGTG
CGCTCTCCTGTTCCGACCCTGCCGCTTACCGGATACCTGTCCGCCTTTCTCCCTTCGGGAAGCGTGGCGC
TTTCTCATAGCTCACGCTGTAGGTATCTCAGTTCGGTGTAGGTCGTTCGCTCCAAGCTGGGCTGTGTGCA
CGAACCCCCCGTTCAGCCCGACCGCTGCGCCTTATCCGGTAACTATCGTCTTGAGTCCAACCCGGTAAGA
CACGACTTATCGCCACTGGCAGCAGCCACTGGTAACAGGATTAGCAGAGCGAGGTATGTAGGCGGTGCTA
CAGAGTTCTTGAAGTGGTGGCCTAACTACGGCTACACTAGAAGGACAGTATTTGGTATCTGCGCTCTGCT
GAAGCCAGTTACCTTCGGAAAAAGAGTTGGTAGCTCTTGATCCGGCAAACAAACCACCGCTGGTAGCGGT
GGTTTTTTTGTTTGCAAGCAGCAGATTACGCGCAGAAAAAAAGGATCTCAAGAAGATCCTTTGATCTTTT
CTACGGGGTCTGACGCTCAGTGGAACGAAAACTCACGTTAAGGGATTTTGGTCATGAGATTATCAAAAAG
GATCTTCACCTAGATCCTTTTAAATTAAAAATGAAGTTTTAAATCAATCTAAAGTATATATGAGTAAACT
TGGTCTGACAGTTACCAATGCTTAATCAGTGAGGCACCTATCTCAGCGATCTGTCTATTTCGTTCATCCA
TAGTTGCCTGACTCCCCGTCGTGTAGATAACTACGATACGGGAGGGCTTACCATCTGGCCCCAGTGCTGC
AATGATACCGCGAGACCCACGCTCACCGGCTCCAGATTTATCAGCAATAAACCAGCCAGCCGGAAGGGCC
GAGCGCAGAAGTGGTCCTGCAACTTTATCCGCCTCCATCCAGTCTATTAATTGTTGCCGGGAAGCTAGAG
TAAGTAGTTCGCCAGTTAATAGTTTGCGCAACGTTGTTGCCATTGCTGCAGGCATCGTGGTGTCACGCTC
GTCGTTTGGTATGGCTTCATTCAGCTCCGGTTCCCAACGATCAAGGCGAGTTACATGATCCCCCATGTTG
TGCAAAAAAGCGGTTAGCTCCTTCGGTCCTCCGATCGTTGTCAGAAGTAAGTTGGCCGCAGTGTTATCAC
TCATGGTTATGGCAGCACTGCATAATTCTCTTACTGTCATGCCATCCGTAAGATGCTTTTCTGTGACTGG
TGAGTACTCAACCAAGTCATTCTGAGAATAGTGTATGCGGCGACCGAGTTGCTCTTGCCCGGCGTCAACA
CGGGATAATACCGCGCCACATAGCAGAACTTTAAAAGTGCTCATCATTGGAAAACGTTCTTCGGGGCGAA
AACTCTCAAGGATCTTACCGCTGTTGAGATCCAGTTCGATGTAACCCACTCGTGCACCCAACTGATCTTC
AGCATCTTTTACTTTCACCAGCGTTTCTGGGTGAGCAAAAACAGGAAGGCAAAATGCCGCAAAAAAGGGA
ATAAGGGCGACACGGAAATGTTGAATACTCATACTCTTCCTTTTTCAATATTATTGAAGCATTTATCAGG
GTTATTGTCTCATGAGCGGATACATATTTGAATGTATTTAGAAAAATAAACAAATAGGGGTTCCGCGCAC
ATTTCCCCGAAAAGTGCCACCTGACGTCTAAGAAACCATTATTATCATGACATTAACCTATAAAAATAGG
CGTATCACGAGGCCCTTTCGTCTTCAAGAATTATACACTCCGCTATCGCTACGTGACTGGGTCATGGCTG
CGCCCCGACACCCGCCAACACCCGCTGACGCGCCCTGACGGGCTTGTCTGCTCCCGGCATCCGCTTACAG
ACAAGCTGTGACCGTCTCCGGGAGCTGCATGTGTCAGAGGTTTTCACCGTCATCACCGAAACGCGCGAGG
CAGATCGTCAGTCAGTCACGATGCGGCCGCTCATTTCTTTGTTCTTGTGACCATCTTGGGTTGCGCTCGA
CGAGGAAATGCAACTTTGGGGTCAATCGTCTTGGAAT
